>Addgene plasmid #28083 | Atg7_R (OZ558) | depositor partial sequence | sequence record 13297 | Author sequence
TCTAGACCCGGGGAGCGCCCCTTCCAGTGTCGCATTTGCATGCGGAACTTTTCGCACCACACCAGCCTTG
TCAGGCATACCCGTACTCATACCGGTGAAAAACCGTTTCAGTGTCGGATCTGTATGCGAAATTTCTCCAG
GGGCGAGGTCTTGGCGAACCATCTACGTACGCACACCGGCGAGAAGCCATTCCAATGCCGAATATGCATG
CGCAACTTCAGTCGGCACACCAGCCTGACCCGCCACCTAAAAACCCACCTGAGGGGATCC
