>Addgene plasmid #28083 | Atg7_R (OZ558) | addgene partial sequence | sequence record 34382 | 28083 with OK-61 (5' GGGTAGTACGATGACGGAACCTGTC 3')
AAAATCCAAGCTTTGGCGGCCGCTGACTACAAAGACGATGATGACAAATCTAGACCCGGGGAGCGCCCCT
TCCAGTGTCGCATTTGCATGCGGAACTTTTCGCACCACACCAGCCTTGTCAGGCATACCCGTACTCATAC
CGGTGAAAAACCGTTTCAGTGTCGGATCTGTATGCGAAATTTCTCCAGGGGCGAGGTCTTGGCGAACCAT
CTACGTACGCACACCGGCGAGAAGCCATTCCAATGCCGAATATGCATGCGCAACTTCAGTCGGCACACCA
GCCTGACCCGCCACCTAAAAACCCACCTGAGGGGATCCTCTGCACAGTAGTAACTAGAGACTAGAAAAAG
GCCGACAAGTCCCGCTCCGCTGAAGATCCTGGCGTAATAGCGAAGAGGCCCGCACCGATCGCCCTTCCCA
ACAGTTGCGCAGCCTGAATGGCGAATGGG
[124 nt withheld, positions 450-573]
C
[91 nt withheld, positions 575-665]
A
[49 nt withheld, positions 667-715]
CCTTTGACGTTGGAGTCCACGTTCTTT
[37 nt withheld, positions 743-779]
ACCCTATCTCGGTCTATTCTTTTGATTTATAAGGGATTTTGCCGATTTCGGCCTATTGGTTAAAAAATGA
GCTGATT
