[The description below was written by a language model from this plasmid's Addgene catalogue record.]
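Description:
Atg7_R (OZ558) is a low-copy bacterial plasmid built on the MG414 backbone (about 5.5 kb without insert) and selected with kanamycin. It is catalogued as a zebrafish targeting reagent. It carries a roughly 270 bp insert encoding an engineered zinc finger array, placed between XbaI and BamHI sites that both remain intact, so the array can be excised and moved into other vectors. The record notes that the plasmid needs a host strain carrying the lacIq allele of the lac repressor. This implies lac-regulated expression in bacteria, although the promoter, origin of replication and other backbone features are not stated and no feature table is provided.

The array recognises a 9 bp half-site within the zebrafish atg7 gene (ATG7 autophagy related 7 homolog). The plasmid does not contain any atg7 sequence itself. It comes from the OPEN (oligomerized pool engineering) approach to making custom zinc finger arrays. Binding to the intended half-site was checked in a bacterial two-hybrid assay, which gave about 6.9-fold activation.

The construct is not a functional nuclease as supplied. The zinc finger coding segment has to be subcloned into a separate ZFN expression vector to produce a FokI nuclease fusion. That fusion must then be paired with one made from the complementary left-half array, Atg7_L (OZ557), so that the two halves dimerise at the target and introduce mutations at the atg7 locus. According to the depositor, the array had not yet been tested for nuclease activity, meaning its ability to induce mutations at the intended site in zebrafish is unconfirmed.
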