Addgene plasmid #28083: Atg7_R (OZ558)
Depositing lab: Keith Joung. Depositing organization: Massachusetts General Hospital. Publication: Rapid "open-source" engineering of customized zinc-finger nucleases for highly efficient gene modification. Maeder ML, Thibodeau-Beganny S, Osiak A, Wright DA, Anthony RM, Eichtinger M, Jiang T, Foley JE, Winfrey RJ, Townsend JA, Unger-Wallace E, Sander JD, Muller-Lerch F, Fu F, Pearlberg J, Goebel C, Dassie JP, Pruett-Miller SM, Porteus MH, Sgroi DC, Iafrate AJ, Dobbs D, McCray PB, Cathomen T, Voytas DF, Joung JK. Mol Cell. 2008 Jul 25. 31(2):294-301. 10.1016/j.molcel.2008.06.016 PubMed 18657511.
Backbone
  Vector backbone: MG414
  Backbone size w/o insert (bp): 5493
  Vector type: Zebrafish Targeting
Growth in bacteria
  Bacterial resistance: Kanamycin, 50 μg/mL
  Growth temperature: 37°C
  Growth strain: XL1 Blue
  Growth instructions: Requires a bacterial strain such as XL1 Blue, that expresses the lacIq allele of lac repressor
  Copy number: Low Copy
Gene/Insert
  Gene/Insert name: Zinc finger array targeting Atg7 (alt name: ATG7 autophagy related 7 homolog)
  Species: D. rerio (zebrafish)
  Insert size (bp): 270
  Entrez Gene: atg7 (a.k.a. fb76g05, im:7158252, wu:fb76g05)
  Cloning method: Restriction Enzyme; 5′ cloning site XbaI (not destroyed); 3′ cloning site BamHI (not destroyed)
  Sequencing primers: 5′ OK.61 GGGTAGTACGATGACGGAACCTGTC
Terms and licenses: Academic/Nonprofit Terms; Industry Terms: Not Available to Industry
Depositor comments: This plasmid encodes a zinc finger array targeting half of a target sequence in the zebrafish gene Atg7 (see below). Please note that this plasmid does NOT contain the Atg7 sequence. Users must order the complementary plasmid Atg7_L (OZ557) [Addgene plasmid 28082] in order to create a zinc finger nuclease (ZFN) pair to introduce targeted mutations into this specific zebrafish gene. Users will also need to clone the zinc finger (ZF) insert of this plasmid into a zinc finger nuclease (ZFN) vector to express a FOKI fusion product. Examples of possible ZFN expression vectors that can be used are: pST1374 (Addgene plasmid 13426), pMLM290 (Addgene plasmid 21872), pMLM292 (Addgene plasmid 21873), pMLM800 (Addgene plasmid 27202) and pMLM802 (Addgene plasmid 27203). This zinc finger array was tested for binding activity to the sequence 5'-GTGGTGGCT-3' in a bacterial two hybrid assay, and resulted in 6.91 fold activation. However, this array has not yet been tested for activity as a zinc finger nuclease (i.e. for its ability to induce mutations at the intended locus). Scientists using this zinc finger array in a publication should notify and acknowledge NIH grant number R01 GM088040 in the publication. Other Articles: "Oligomerized pool engineering (OPEN): an 'open-source' protocol for making customized zinc-finger arrays." Maeder ML et al. (Nat Protoc. 2009 Sept 17. 4(10):1471-1501. Pubmed ID: 19798082 "Targeted mutagenesis in zebrafish using customized zinc-finger nucleases." Foley JE et al. (Nat Protoc. 2009 Dec 3. 4(12):1855-1867. Pubmed ID: 20010934
How to cite: Atg7_R (OZ558) was a gift from Keith Joung (Addgene plasmid # 28083 ; http://n2t.net/addgene:28083 ; RRID:Addgene_28083)
